Addgene plasmid #199219: pUt-mNF-BACH1
Purpose: LPUtopia-7 matching RMCE donor plasmid with GFP-BACH1 Negative-Feedback circuit (mNF-BACH1). Use BlastR for positive selection and HSV-TK for negative selection.
Depositing lab: Gabor Balazsi. Depositing organization: Stony Brook University. Publication: Nonmonotone invasion landscape by noise-aware control of metastasis activator levels. Wan Y, Cohen J, Szenk M, Farquhar KS, Coraci D, Krzyszton R, Azukas J, Van Nest N, Smashnov A, Chern YJ, De Martino D, Nguyen LC, Bien H, Bravo-Cordero JJ, Chan CH, Rosner MR, Balazsi G. Nat Chem Biol. 2023 Jul;19(7):887-899. doi: 10.1038/s41589-023-01344-z. Epub 2023 May 25. PubMed 37231268.
Backbone
  Vector backbone: pDN-D2irTN2AG5kwh
  Backbone manufacturer: Balazsi Lab
  Backbone size w/o insert (bp): 5090
  Total vector size (bp): 7546
  Vector type: Mammalian Expression
  Selectable markers: Blasticidin
Growth in bacteria
  Bacterial resistance: Blasticidin, 100 μg/mL
  Growth temperature: 37°C
  Growth strain: DH5alpha
  Copy number: High Copy
Gene/Insert
  Gene/Insert name: hTetR::P2A::EGFP::BACH1 (alt names: Tetracycline Repressor codon-optimized for human; BTB Domain And CNC Homolog 1)
  Species: H. sapiens (human)
  Insert size (bp): 3657
  GenBank ID: NM_206866
  Entrez Gene: BACH1 (a.k.a. BACH-1, BTBD24)
  Promoter: CMV D2ir promoter
  Tag / fusion protein: EGFP (N terminal on insert)
  Cloning method: Gibson Cloning
  Sequencing primers: 5′ GACATTGATTATTGACTAGTTATTAA; 3′ CCATAGAGCCCACCGCATCC
Terms and licenses: Academic/Nonprofit Terms; Industry Terms: Not Available to Industry
How to cite: pUt-mNF-BACH1 was a gift from Gabor Balazsi (Addgene plasmid # 199219 ; http://n2t.net/addgene:199219 ; RRID:Addgene_199219)
