[The description below was written by a language model from this plasmid's Addgene catalogue record and pLannotate feature annotations shown in this document.]
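Description:
pUt-mNF-BACH1 is a mammalian expression plasmid designed as a donor for recombinase-mediated cassette exchange (RMCE) into the matching LPUtopia-7 landing pad. It is built on the pDN-D2irTN2AG5kwh backbone and replicates at high copy in E. coli from a ColE1/pUC-type origin. Blasticidin is the listed selection in both bacteria and mammalian cells. This fits the annotated bsr blasticidin deaminase gene, which sits downstream of a CMV enhancer and truncated CMV promoter as well as short bacterial and T7 promoter elements, and ends in a β-globin poly(A). A separate PGK-driven truncated HSV thymidine kinase cassette confers sensitivity to nucleoside analogues. The record assigns it to negative selection, presumably to remove cells that kept donor backbone rather than undergoing clean exchange. One FRT site is annotated; any second, heterospecific site needed for exchange was not detected by the annotation.

The payload is a negative-feedback gene circuit. A CMV enhancer/promoter carrying tet operator sequences (the "D2ir" promoter) and followed by a rabbit β-globin intron drives a single transcript encoding human-codon-optimised TetR with an NLS, a P2A peptide, and EGFP fused to the N terminus of human BACH1, with WPRE and a bGH poly(A) downstream. The feature table labels the repressor region as an rtTA3 fragment, most likely because of shared TetR sequence. Because TetR represses its own promoter, expression is self-limiting and can be tuned with a tetracycline-class inducer, with EGFP reporting fusion protein levels. The associated publication concerns noise-aware control of a metastasis activator's levels and their effect on invasion. The sequenced record is 9,926 nt, larger than the catalogued total of 7,546 bp.
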