Features (pLannotate 1.2.2; 29 found; start..end, strand, type, name):
    273..497     +  polyA_signal   bGH poly(A) signal: bovine growth hormone polyadenylation signal
    501..522     +  promoter       SV40 promoter (fragment): SV40 enhancer and early promoter
    543..592     +  rep_origin     f1 ori (fragment): f1 bacteriophage origin of replication; arrow indicates direction of (+) strand synthesis
    632..1026    -  polyA_signal   β-globin poly(A): human β-globin polyadenylation signal
   1038..1457    -  CDS            bsr: BSR_BACCE - Experimental evidence at protein level: Swiss-Prot protein existence level 1. Catalyzes the deamination of the cytosine moiety of the antibiotics blasticidin S, cytomycin and acetylblasticidin S. From Bacillus cereus.
   1467..1485    -  promoter       T7 promoter: promoter for bacteriophage T7 RNA polymerase
   1505..1523    -  promoter       tac promoter (fragment): strong E. coli promoter; hybrid between the trp and lac UV5 promoters
   1570..1621    -  promoter       CMVd2 promoter: truncated human cytomegalovirus (CMV) immediate early promoter that yields moderately reduced expression relative to the full-length promoter
   1684..1701    +  promoter       CMV promoter (fragment): human cytomegalovirus (CMV) immediate early promoter
   1774..2077    -  enhancer       CMV enhancer: human cytomegalovirus immediate early enhancer
   2121..2168    +  protein_bind   FRT: FLP-mediated recombination occurs in the 8-bp core sequence TCTAGAAA (Turan and Bode, 2011). FLP recombinase from the Saccharomyces cerevisiae 2μ plasmid
   2180..2768    -  rep_origin     ori: high-copy-number ColE1/pMB1/pBR322/pUC origin of replication
   2801..3300    +  promoter       PGK promoter: mouse phosphoglycerate kinase 1 promoter
   3302..3320    +  promoter       Mini-TK promoter (fragment): minimal herpes simplex virus (HSV) thymidine kinase promoter
   3342..3377    +  5'UTR          HSV TK 5'-UTR (fragment): 5' untranslated region from the herpes simplex virus thymidine kinase gene
   3534..4529    +  CDS            ΔTK: truncated herpes simplex virus thymidine kinase (Salomon et al., 1995) confers sensitivity to nucleoside analogs such as acyclovir or ganciclovir
   4571..4619    +  polyA_signal   HSV TK poly(A) signal: herpes simplex virus thymidine kinase polyadenylation signal (Cole and Stacy, 1985)
   4697..5076    +  enhancer       CMV enhancer: human cytomegalovirus immediate early enhancer
   5077..5275    +  promoter       CMV promoter: human cytomegalovirus (CMV) immediate early promoter
   5274..5295    +  promoter       PLtetO-1 promoter (fragment): modified phage lambda PL promoter with tet operator sites (Lutz and Bujard, 1997)
   5301..5320    +  promoter       tight TRE promoter (fragment): Tet-responsive promoter PTight, consisting of seven tet operator sequences followed by the minimal CMV promoter
   5387..5411    +  misc_feature   MCS (fragment): pUC18/19 multiple cloning site
   5412..5472    +  promoter       SV40 promoter (fragment): SV40 early promoter
   5503..6075    +  intron         β-globin intron: intron from rabbit β-globin gene
   6099..6718    +  CDS            rtTA3 (fragment): reverse tetracycline transactivator 3 activates expression from Tet-responsive promoters in the presence of doxycycline
   6717..6735    +  CDS            SV40 NLS (fragment): nuclear localization signal of SV40 (simian virus 40) large T antigen
   6801..7517    +  CDS            EGFP: EGFP is a basic (constitutively fluorescent) green fluorescent protein published in 1996, derived from Aequorea victoria. It is reported to be a rapidly-maturing weak dimer with moderate acid sensitivity.
   7542..9749    +  CDS            BACH1: BACH1_HUMAN - Experimental evidence at protein level: Swiss-Prot protein existence level 1. Transcriptional regulator that acts as repressor or activator, depending on the context. Binds to NF-E2 DNA binding sites. Plays important roles in coordinating transcription activation and repression by MAFK (By similarity). Together with MAF, represses the transcription of genes under the control of the NFE2L2 oxidative stress pathway (PubMed:24035498). From Homo sapiens (Human).
   9767..229     +  misc_feature   WPRE (across the origin): woodchuck hepatitis virus posttranscriptional regulatory element
>Addgene plasmid #199219 | pUt-mNF-BACH1 | addgene full sequence | sequence record 396467 | Addgene NGS Result
TGTCTCTTTATGAGGAGTTGTGGCCCGTTGTCAGGCAACGTGGCGTGGTGTGCACTGTGTTTGCTGACGC
AACCCCCACTGGTTGGGGCATTGCCACCACCTGTCAGCTCCTTTCCGGGACTTTCGCTTTCCCCCTCCCT
ATTGCCACGGCGGAACTCATCGCCGCCTGCCTTGCCCGCTGCTGGACAGGGGCTCGGCTGTTGGGCACTG
ACAATTCCGTGGTGTTGTCCTCGAGTCTAGAGGGCCCGTTTAAACCCGCTGATCAGCCTCGACTGTGCCT
TCTAGTTGCCAGCCATCTGTTGTTTGCCCCTCCCCCGTGCCTTCCTTGACCCTGGAAGGTGCCACTCCCA
CTGTCCTTTCCTAATAAAATGAGGAAATTGCATCGCATTGTCTGAGTAGGTGTCATTCTATTCTGGGGGG
TGGGGTGGGGCAGGACAGCAAGGGGGAGGATTGGGAAGACAATAGCAGGCATGCTGGGGATGCGGTGGGC
TCTATGGCTTCTGAGGCGGAAAGAACCAGCTGGGGCTCTAGGGGGTATCCCCACGCGCCCTGTAGCGGCG
CATTAAGCGCGGCGGGTGTGGTGGTTACGCGCTAAAGCAAGTAAAACCTCTACAAATGTGGTATGGAATT
CTAAAATACAGCATAGCAAAACTTTAACCTCCAAATCAAGCCTCTACTTGAATCCTTTTCTGAGGGATGA
ATAAGGCATAGGCATCAGGGGCTGTTGCCAATGTGCATTAGCTGTTTGCAGCCTCACCTTCTTTCATGGA
GTTTAAGATATAGTGTATTTTCCCAAGGTTTGAACTAGCTCTTCATTTCTTTATGTTTTAAATGCACTGA
CCTCCCACATTCCCTTTTTAGTAAAATATTCAGAAATAATTTAAATACATCATTGCAATGAAAATAAATG
TTTTTTATTAGGCAGAATCCAGATGCTCAAGGCCCTTCATAATATCCCCCAGTTTAGTAGTTGGACTTAG
GGAACAAAGGAACCTTTAATAGAAATTGGACAGCAAGAAAGCGAGCTTCTAGCTTTAGTTCCTGGTGTAC
TTGAGGGGGATGAGTTCCTCAATGGTGGTTTTGACCAGCTTGCCATTCATCTCAATGAGCACAAAGCAGT
CAGGAGCATAGTCAGAGATGAGCTCTCTGCACATGCCACAGGGGCTGACCACCCTGATGGATCTGTCCAC
CTCATCAGAGTAGGGGTGCCTGACAGCCACAATGGTGTCAAAGTCCTTCTGCCCGTTGCTCACAGCAGAC
CCAATGGCAATGGCTTCAGCACAGACAGTGACCCTGCCAATGTAGGCCTCAATGTGGACAGCAGAGATGA
TCTCCCCAGTCTTGGTCCTGATGGCCGCCCCGACATGGTGCTTGTTGTCCTCATAGAGCATGGTGATCTT
CTCAGTGGCGACCTCCACCAGCTCCAGATCCTGCTGAGAGATGTTGAAGGTCTTCATGGTGGCCCTCCTA
TAGTGAGTCGTATTATACTATGCCGATATACTATGCCGATGATTAATTGTCAAAACAGCGTGGATGGCGT
CTCCAGCTTATCTGACGGTTCACTAAACGAGCTCTGCTTATATAGACCTCCCACCGTACACGCCTACCGC
CCATTTGCGTCAATGGGGCGGAGTTGTTACGACATTTTGGAAAGTCCCGTTGATTTACTAGTCAAAACAA
ACTCCCATTGACGTCAATGGGGTGGAGACTTGGAAATCCCCGTGAGTCAAACCGCTATCCACGCCCATTG
ATGTACTGCCAAAACCGCATCATCATGGTAATAGCGATGACTAATACGTAGATGTACTGCCAAGTAGGAA
AGTCCCATAAGGTCATGTACTGGGCATAATGCCAGGCGGGCCATTTACCGTCATTGACGTCAATAGGGGG
CGTACTTGGCATATGATACACTTGATGTACTGCCAAGTGGGCAGTTTACCGTAAATACTCCACCCATTGA
CGTCAATGGAAAGTCCCTATTGGCGTTACTATGGGAACATACGTCATTATTGACGTCAATGGGCGGGGGT
CGTTGGGCGGTCAGCCAGGCGGGCCATTTACCGTAAGTTATGTAACGCCTGCAGGTTAATTAAGAACATG
TGAGCAAAAGGCCAGCAAAAGAAGTTCCTATTCCGAAGTTCCTATTCTCTAGAAAGTATAGGAACTTCTT
GCTGGCGTTTTTCCATAGGCTCCGCCCCCCTGACGAGCATCACAAAAATCGACGCTCAAGTCAGAGGTGG
CGAAACCCGACAGGACTATAAAGATACCAGGCGTTTCCCCCTGGAAGCTCCCTCGTGCGCTCTCCTGTTC
CGACCCTGCCGCTTACCGGATACCTGTCCGCCTTTCTCCCTTCGGGAAGCGTGGCGCTTTCTCATAGCTC
ACGCTGTAGGTATCTCAGTTCGGTGTAGGTCGTTCGCTCCAAGCTGGGCTGTGTGCACGAACCCCCCGTT
CAGCCCGACCGCTGCGCCTTATCCGGTAACTATCGTCTTGAGTCCAACCCGGTAAGACACGACTTATCGC
CACTGGCAGCAGCCACTGGTAACAGGATTAGCAGAGCGAGGTATGTAGGCGGTGCTACAGAGTTCTTGAA
GTGGTGGCCTAACTACGGCTACACTAGAAGAACAGTATTTGGTATCTGCGCTCTGCTGAAGCCAGTTACC
TTCGGAAAAAGAGTTGGTAGCTCTTGATCCGGCAAACAAACCACCGCTGGTAGCGGTGGTTTTTTTGTTT
GCAAGCAGCAGATTACGCGCAGAAAAAAAGGATCTCAAGAAGATCCTTTGATCTTTTCTACGGTTCTACC
GGGTAGGGGAGGCGCTTTTCCCAAGGCAGTCTGGAGCATGCGCTTTAGCAGCCCCGCTGGGCACTTGGCG
CTACACAAGTGGCCTCTGGCCTCGCACACATTCCACATCCACCGGTAGGCGCCAACCGGCTCCGTTCTTT
GGTGGCCCCTTCGCGCCACCTTCTACTCCTCCCCTAGTCAGGAAGTTCCCCCCCGCCCCGCAGCTCGCGT
CGTGCAGGACGTGACAAATGGAAGTAGCACGTCTCACTAGTCTCGTGCAGATGGACAGCACCGCTGAGCA
ATGGAAGCGGGTAGGCCTTTGGGGCAGCGGCCAATAGCAGCTTTGCTCCTTCGCTTTCTGGGCTCAGAGG
CTGGGAAGGGGTGGGTCCGGGGGCGGGCTCAGGGGCGGGCTCAGGGGCGGGGCGGGCGCCCGAAGGTCCT
CCGGAGGCCCGGCATTCTGCACGCTTCAAAAGCGCACGTCTGCCGCGCTGTTCTCCTCTTCCTCATCTCC
GGGCCTTTCGACCTGCAGCGACCCGCTTAACAGCGTCAACAGCGTGCCGCAGATCTTGGTGGCGTGAAAC
TCCCGCACCTCTTCGGCAAGCGCCTTGTAGAAGCGCGTATGGCTTCGTACCCCTGCCATCAACACGCGTC
TGCGTTCGACCAGGCTGCGCGTTCTCGCGGCCATAGCAACCGACGTACGGCGTTGCGCCCTCGCCGGCAG
CAAGAAGCCACGGAAGTCCGCCTGGAGCAGAAAATGCCCACGCTACTGCGGGTTTATATAGACGGTCCTC
ACGGGATGGGGAAAACCACCACCACGCAACTGCTGGTGGCCCTGGGTTCGCGCGACGATATCGTCTACGT
ACCCGAGCCGATGACTTACTGGCAGGTGCTGGGGGCTTCCGAGACAATCGCGAACATCTACACCACACAA
CACCGCCTCGACCAGGGTGAGATATCGGCCGGGGACGCGGCGGTGGTAATGACAAGCGCCCAGATAACAA
TGGGCATGCCTTATGCCGTGACCGACGCCGTTCTGGCTCCTCATATCGGGGGGGAGGCTGGGAGCTCACA
TGCCCCGCCCCCGGCCCTCACCCTCATCTTCGACCGCCATCCCATCGCCGCCCTCCTGTGCTACCCGGCC
GCGCGATACCTTATGGGCAGCATGACCCCCCAGGCCGTGCTGGCGTTCGTGGCCCTCATCCCGCCGACCT
TGCCCGGCACAAACATCGTGTTGGGGGCCCTTCCGGAGGACAGACACATCGACCGCCTGGCCAAACGCCA
GCGCCCCGGCGAGCGGCTTGACCTGGCTATGCTGGCCGCGATTCGCCGCGTTTACGGGCTGCTTGCCAAT
ACGGTGCGGTATCTGCAGGGCGGCGGGTCGTGGCGGGAGGATTGGGGACAGCTTTCGGGGACGGCCGTGC
CGCCCCAGGGTGCCGAGCCCCAGAGCAACGCGGGCCCACGACCCCATATCGGGGACACGTTATTTACCCT
GTTTCGGGCCCCCGAGTTGCTGGCCCCCAACGGCGACCTGTACAACGTGTTTGCCTGGGCCTTGGACGTC
TTGGCCAAACGCCTCCGTCCCATGCACGTCTTTATCCTGGATTACGACCAATCGCCCGCCGGCTGCCGGG
ACGCCCTGCTGCAACTTACCTCCGGGATGGTCCAGACCCACGTCACCACCCCCGGCTCCATACCGACGAT
CTGCGACCTGGCGCGCACGTTTGCCCGGGAGATGGGGGAGGCTAACTGAAACACGGAAGGAGACAATACC
GGAAGGAACCCGCGCTATGACGGCAATAAAAAGACAGAATAAAACGCACGGGTGTTGGGTCGTTTGTTCA
TAAACGCGGAAGTTCCTATTCCGAAGTTCCTATTCTTCAAATAGTATAGGAACTTCACGGGCCAGATATA
CGCGTTGACATTGATTATTGACTAGTTATTAATAGTAATCAATTACGGGGTCATTAGTTCATAGCCCATA
TATGGAGTTCCGCGTTACATAACTTACGGTAAATGGCCCGCCTGGCTGACCGCCCAACGACCCCCGCCCA
TTGACGTCAATAATGACGTATGTTCCCATAGTAACGCCAATAGGGACTTTCCATTGACGTCAATGGGTGG
AGTATTTACGGTAAACTGCCCACTTGGCAGTACATCAAGTGTATCATATGCCAAGTACGCCCCCTATTGA
CGTCAATGACGGTAAATGGCCCGCCTGGCATTATGCCCAGTACATGACCTTATGGGACTTTCCTACTTGG
CAGTACATCTACGTATTAGTCATCGCTATTACCATGGTGATGCGGTTTTGGCAGTACATCAATGGGCGTG
GATAGCGGTTTGACTCACGGGGATTTCCAAGTCTCCACCCCATTGACGTCAATGGGAGTTTGTTTTGGCA
CCAAAATCAACGGGACTTTCCAAAATGTCGTAACAACTCCGCCCCATTGACGCAAATGGGCGGTAGGCGT
GTACGGTGGGAGGTCTATATAAGCATCCCTATCAGTGATAGAGATCAGATCTCCCTATCAGTGATAGAGA
GCTGTTTTGACCTCCATAGAAGACACCGGGACCGATCCAGCCTCCGGACTCTAGCGTTTAAACTTAAGCT
TGGTACCCGGGGATCCTCTAGGGCCTCTGAGCTATTCCAGAAGTAGTGAAGAGGCTTTTTTGGAGGCCTA
GGCTTTTGCAAAAAGCTCCGGATCGATCCTGAGAACTTCAGGGTGAGTTTGGGGACCCTTGATTGTTCTT
TCTTTTTCGCTATTGTAAAATTCATGTTATATGGAGGGGGCAAAGTTTTCAGGGTGTTGTTTAGAATGGG
AAGATGTCCCTTGTATCACCATGGACCCTCATGATAATTTTGTTTCTTTCACTTTCTACTCTGTTGACAA
CCATTGTCTCCTCTTATTTTCTTTTCATTTTCTGTAACTTTTTCGTTAAACTTTAGCTTGCATTTGTAAC
GAATTTTTAAATTCACTTTTGTTTATTTGTCAGATTGTAAGTACTTTCTCTAATCACTTTTTTTTCAAGG
CAATCAGGGTATATTATATTGTACTTCAGCACAGTTTTAGAGAACAATTGTTATAATTAAATGATAAGGT
AGAATATTTCTGCATATAAATTCTGGCTGGCGTGGAAATATTCTTATTGGTAGAAACAACTACATCCTGG
TCATCATCCTGCCTTTCTCTTTATGGTTACAATGATATACACTGTTTGAGATGAGGATAAAATACTCTGA
GTCCAAACCGGGCCCCTCTGCTAACCATGTTCATGCCTTCTTCTTTTTCCTACAGGTCCTGCAGGCGCCA
CCATGGGTTCTAGACTGGACAAGAGCAAAGTCATAAACTCTGCTCTGGAATTACTCAATGAAGTCGGTAT
CGAAGGCCTGACGACAAGGAAACTCGCTCAAAAGCTGGGAGTTGAGCAGCCTACCCTGTACTGGCACGTG
AAGAACAAGCGGGCCCTGCTCGATGCCCTGGCAATCGAGATGCTGGACAGGCATCATACCCACTTCTGCC
CCCTGGAAGGCGAGTCATGGCAAGACTTTCTGCGGAACAACGCCAAGTCATTCCGCTGTGCTCTCCTCTC
ACATCGCGACGGGGCTAAAGTGCATCTCGGCACCCGCCCAACAGAGAAACAGTACGAAACCCTGGAAAAT
CAGCTCGCGTTCCTGTGTCAGCAAGGCTTCTCCCTGGAGAACGCACTGTACGCTCTGTCCGCCGTGGGCC
ACTTTACACTGGGCTGCGTATTGGAGGATCAGGAGCATCAAGTAGCAAAAGAGGAAAGAGAGACACCTAC
CACCGATTCTATGCCCCCACTTCTGAGACAAGCAATTGAGCTGTTCGACCATCAGGGAGCCGAACCTGCC
TTCCTTTTCGGCCTGGAACTAATCATATGTGGCCTGGAGAAACAGCTAAAGTGCGAAAGCGGCGGGCCAA
AAAAGAAGAGAAAGGGAAGCGGAGCTACTAACTTCAGCCTGCTGAAGCAGGCTGGAGACGTGGAGGAGAA
CCCTGGACCTATGGTGAGCAAGGGCGAGGAGCTGTTCACCGGGGTGGTGCCCATCCTGGTCGAGCTGGAC
GGCGACGTAAACGGCCACAAGTTCAGCGTGTCCGGCGAGGGCGAGGGCGATGCCACCTACGGCAAGCTGA
CCCTGAAGTTCATCTGCACCACCGGCAAGCTGCCCGTGCCCTGGCCCACCCTCGTGACCACCCTGACCTA
CGGCGTGCAGTGCTTCAGCCGCTACCCCGACCACATGAAGCAGCACGACTTCTTCAAGTCCGCCATGCCC
GAAGGCTACGTCCAGGAGCGCACCATCTTCTTCAAGGACGACGGCAACTACAAGACCCGCGCCGAGGTGA
AGTTCGAGGGCGACACCCTGGTGAACCGCATCGAGCTGAAGGGCATCGACTTCAAGGAGGACGGCAACAT
CCTGGGGCACAAGCTGGAGTACAACTACAACAGCCACAACGTCTATATCATGGCCGACAAGCAGAAGAAC
GGCATCAAGGTGAACTTCAAGATCCGCCACAACATCGAGGACGGCAGCGTGCAGCTCGCCGACCACTACC
AGCAGAACACCCCCATCGGCGACGGCCCCGTGCTGCTGCCCGACAACCACTACCTGAGCACCCAGTCCGC
CCTGAGCAAAGACCCCAACGAGAAGCGCGATCACATGGTCCTGCTGGAGTTCGTGACCGCCGCCGGGATC
ACTCTCGGCATGGACGAGCTGTACAAGGGTGACGGTGCTGGTTTAATTAACATGTCTCTGAGTGAGAACT
CGGTTTTTGCCTATGAATCTTCTGTGCATAGCACCAATGTTTTACTCAGCCTTAATGACCAGCGGAAGAA
AGATGTGCTGTGCGATGTCACCATCTTTGTGGAGGGACAGCGGTTCCGCGCTCACCGGTCCGTGCTGGCG
GCATGCAGCAGTTACTTCCACTCAAGAATCGTAGGCCAGGCTGATGGAGAGCTGAACATTACTCTTCCAG
AAGAGGTGACAGTTAAAGGATTTGAACCTTTAATTCAGTTTGCCTACACTGCTAAACTGATTTTAAGTAA
AGAGAATGTGGATGAAGTGTGCAAATGTGTGGAGTTTTTAAGTGTACATAATATTGAGGAATCCTGCTTT
CAGTTTCTGAAATTTAAGTTTTTGGACTCCACTGCAGACCAGCAAGAATGCCCAAGAAAAAAATGCTTTT
CATCACACTGTCAGAAAACAGACCTTAAACTTTCACTTTTGGACCAGAGGGATCTAGAAACTGATGAAGT
GGAGGAATTTCTGGAAAATAAAAATGTTCAGACTCCTCAGTGTAAACTCCGCAGGTATCAAGGAAATGCA
AAAGCCTCACCTCCTCTACAAGACAGTGCCAGTCAGACATATGAGTCCATGTGCTTAGAGAAGGATGCTG
CTCTGGCCTTGCCTTCTTTATGCCCCAAATACAGAAAATTCCAAAAAGCATTTGGAACTGACAGAGTCCG
TACTGGGGAATCTAGTGTCAAAGACATTCATGCTTCTGTTCAGCCAAATGAAAGGTCTGAAAATGAATGC
CTGGGAGGAGTCCCGGAGTGTAGAGATTTGCAGGTGATGTTAAAATGTGACGAAAGTAAATTAGCAATGG
AACCTGAAGAAACGAAGAAAGATCCTGCTTCTCAGTGCCCAACTGAAAAATCAGAAGTGACTCCTTTCCC
CCACAATTCTTCCATAGACCCTCATGGACTTTATTCTTTGTCTCTTTTACACACATATGACCAATATGGT
GACTTGAATTTTGCTGGTATGCAAAACACAACAGTGTTAACAGAAAAGCCTTTGTCAGGTACAGACGTCC
AAGAAAAAACATTTGGTGAAAGTCAGGATTTACCTTTGAAATCCGACTTGGGCACCAGGGAAGATAGTAG
TGTTGCATCTAGTGATAGGAGTAGTGTGGAGCGAGAAGTGGCAGAACACCTAGCAAAAGGCTTCTGGAGT
GACATTTGCAGCACGGACACTCCTTGCCAAATGCAGTTATCACCTGCTGTGGCCAAAGATGGCTCAGAAC
AGATCTCACAGAAACGGTCTGAGTGTCCGTGGTTAGGTATCAGGATTAGTGAGAGCCCAGAACCAGGTCA
AAGGACTTTCACAACATTAAGTTCTGTCAACTGCCCTTTTATAAGTACTCTGAGTACTGAAGGCTGTTCA
AGCAATTTGGAAATTGGAAACGATGATTATGTTTCAGAACCCCAGCAAGAACCTTGCCCATATGCTTGTG
TCATTAGCTTGGGAGACGACTCTGAGACGGACACCGAAGGAGACAGTGAATCCTGTTCAGCCAGAGAACA
AGAATGTGAGGTAAAACTGCCATTCAATGCACAACGGATAATTTCACTGTCTCGAAATGATTTTCAGTCC
TTGTTGAAAATGCACAAGCTTACTCCAGAACAGCTGGATTGTATCCATGATATTCGAAGAAGAAGTAAAA
ACAGAATTGCTGCACAGCGCTGTCGCAAGAGAAAACTTGACTGTATACAGAATCTTGAATCAGAAATTGA
GAAGCTGCAAAGTGAAAAGGAGAGCTTGTTGAAGGAAAGAGATCACATTTTGTCAACTCTGGGTGAGACA
AAGCAGAACCTAACTGGACTTTGCCAGAAAGTTTGTAAAGAAGCAGCTCTGAGTCAAGAACAAATACAGA
TACTCGCCAAGTACTCAGCTGCAGATTGCCCACTTTCATTTTTAATTTCTGAAAAAGATAAAAGTACTCC
TGATGGTGAACTGGCGTTACCATCAATTTTCAGTTTATCTGACCGGCCTCCAGCAGTGCTGCCTCCCTGT
GCCAGAGGAAACAGTGAGCCTGGCTACGCGCGAGGGCAGGAGTCCCAGCAGATGTCCACAGCCACCTCTG
AGCAAGCTGGGCCTGCGGAACAGTGTCGTCAGAGTGGTGGGATCTCAGATTTCTGTCAGCAGATGACTGA
TAAATGTACTACTGATGAGTAAACCGGTGCGGCCGCAATCAACCTCTGGATTACAAAATTTGTGAAAGAT
TGACTGGTATTCTTAACTATGTTGCTCCTTTTACGCTATGTGGATACGCTGCTTTAATGCCTTTGTATCA
TGCTATTGCTTCCCGTATGGCTTTCATTTTCTCCTCCTTGTATAAATCCTGGTTGC
